Addgene plasmid #59252: pLV-Enh eGFP Reporter-muKC2-X28
Purpose: Lentiviral GFP reporter for testing enhancer activity in different cell types. Insert is an enhancer identified in the exonic region of the keratin type II cluster.
Depositing lab: Benjamin Yu. Depositing organization: University of California, San Diego (UCSD).
Backbone
  Vector backbone: Brachyury-eGFP
  Backbone size w/o insert (bp): 7967
  Total vector size (bp): 8466
  Modifications to backbone: Original vector is Brachyury-eGFP (Kita-Matsuo et al. 2009) with the Brachyury promoter cloned out and replaced with the minimal Hsp68 promoter from the Hsp68-lacZ-Gateway plasmid (Pennacchio et al. 2006)
  Vector type: Lentiviral
Growth in bacteria
  Bacterial resistance: Ampicillin, 100 μg/mL
  Growth temperature: 37°C
  Growth strain: Stbl3
  Copy number: High Copy
Gene/Insert
  Gene/Insert name: Krt79-ex7 (alt name: mm9 chr15:101760965-101761463)
  Species: M. musculus (mouse)
  Insert size (bp): 499
  Promoter: Mu Hsp68 minimal promoter
  Cloning method: Gateway Cloning
  Sequencing primers: 5′ GGACACCCTAGGGTTACAGATG; 3′ CTCCCTTTCAGTTACATTGTTTCA
Terms and licenses: Academic/Nonprofit Terms; Industry Terms: Not Available to Industry
Depositor comments: Please note that the final plasmid sequence is post-Gateway recombination. The plasmid contains attB sites (not attR sites as the map implies).
How to cite: pLV-Enh eGFP Reporter-muKC2-X28 was a gift from Benjamin Yu (Addgene plasmid # 59252 ; http://n2t.net/addgene:59252 ; RRID:Addgene_59252)
