[The description below was written by a language model from this plasmid's Addgene catalogue record.]
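Description:
pLV-Enh eGFP Reporter-muKC2-X28 is a lentiviral enhancer-reporter plasmid of about 8.5 kb, built on the Brachyury-eGFP lentiviral backbone. In the parental vector the Brachyury promoter was removed and replaced with the mouse Hsp68 minimal promoter taken from an Hsp68-lacZ Gateway enhancer-assay plasmid. The construct is propagated in bacteria as a high-copy plasmid under ampicillin selection, using a recombination-deficient strain of the kind commonly chosen to keep the repeated lentiviral LTR sequences stable. No feature table accompanies the record, so details such as the specific LTR configuration, packaging elements or any mammalian selection marker are not stated.

The payload is a 499 bp mouse genomic fragment named Krt79-ex7, corresponding to a region within exon sequence of Krt79 in the keratin type II cluster on chromosome 15, which was identified as a candidate enhancer. It was introduced by Gateway recombination, so the final plasmid carries attB sites flanking the insert rather than the attR sites suggested by the repository map. The logic of the design is that the Hsp68 minimal promoter has little activity by itself and drives appreciable eGFP expression only when a linked sequence supplies enhancer function. GFP fluorescence therefore reports the activity of the cloned element. Because the cassette is delivered as an integrating lentivirus, the same reporter can be introduced into a range of cell types, which allows comparison of the cell-type specificity of this exonic keratin-cluster enhancer.
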