>Addgene plasmid #59252 | pLV-Enh eGFP Reporter-muKC2-X28 | depositor partial sequence | sequence record 93537 | pLV-Enh eGFP Reporter-muKC2-X28 sequence 681 bps
TGNGGTGCGGGATTGGCTGTATCTCATCTATTTTGACTGGATAGTGACCTGTTCGTTGCAACAAATTGAT
GAGCAATGCTTTTTTATAATGCCAACTTTGTACAAAAAAGCAGGCTTTGGACACCCTAGGGTTACAGATG
GCCAACCCATCCAGGAAGTGAGCAACAGAAACGGGGAGAGCTAGGAGAGACGCCCTAGACGACCACCACC
ACCCTCTGCCCGGCAAACAGATCCCACATATGCAGAGGAGCTGCCACCTGCTCTCCTCGCTCTCCAGCAG
CTTGCGGTAGGTGGCGATCTCCATATCCAGGGCCAGCTTGACGCTCACAAGATCCTGGTATTCACGCAGC
ATCCGGGCCAGGTCCTCCTTGGCCTGATGCAGGGCTGTGTCTAGATCTCCAAGCTTCTTCTTAGCGTCCT
TGAGCGCCATCTCCCCATTCTGCTCTGCTTCTGCGATGGCTGTCTGCAGCTGCTGGCACTGCCCACGGGA
AAATGGTATTGGGAATACTATCCAGGCTCATCCCATTCACCCCTTTGCTCTCAAGCCAGGAGCCCCGCCC
CCTACCCAAACAATCTGAGAAAAACTGAAACAATGTAACTGAAAGGGAGAACCCAGCTTTCTTGTACAAA
GTTTGGCATTATAAGAAAGCATTGCTTATCAATTTGTTGCAACGAACAGGT
