>Addgene plasmid #59252 | pLV-Enh eGFP Reporter-muKC2-X28 | addgene partial sequence | sequence record 98794 | pRRL5primeMCS-F 5'-tgaacggatctcgacggtat-3'
AAAGAATAGTAGACATAATAGCAACAGACATACAAACTAAAGAATTACAAAAACAAATTACAAAAATTCA
AAATTTTATCGATCACGAGACTAGCCTCGAGAAGCTTGATATCGAATTCCATCACAAGTTTGTACAAAAA
AGCAGGCTTTGGACACCCTAGGGTTACAGATGGCCAACCCATCCAGGAAGTGAGCAACAGAAACGGGGAG
AGCTAGGAGAGACGCCCTAGACGACCACCACCACCCTCTGCCCGGCAAACAGATCCCACATATGCAGAGG
AGCTGCCACCTGCTCTCCTCGCTCTCCAGCAGCTTGCGGTAGGTGGCGATCTCCATATCCAGGGCCAGCT
TGACGCTCACAAGATCCTGGTATTCACGCAGCATCCGGGCCAGGTCCTCCTTGGCCTGATGCAGGGCTGT
GTCTAGATCTCCAAGCTTCTTCTTAGCGTCCTTGAGCGCCATCTCCCCATTCTGCTCTGCTTCTGCGATG
GCTGTCTGCAGCTGCTGGCACTGCCCACGGGAAAATGGTATTGGGAATACTATCCAGGCTCATCCCATTC
ACCCCTTTGCTCTCAAGCCAGGAGCCCCGCCCCCTACCCAAACAATCTGAGAAAAACTGAAACAATGTAA
CTGAAAGGGAGAACCCAGCTTTCTTGTACAAAGTGGTGATGCCCGGGGGATCCCCGGGTACCGAGCTCCA
GGAACATCCA
